Addgene plasmid #137097: pL2-(GGS)2G
Purpose: iFLinkC Linker cloning
Depositing lab: Viktor Stein. Depositing organization: Technische Universitaet Darmstadt. Publication: iFLinkC: an iterative functional linker cloning strategy for the combinatorial assembly and recombination of linker peptides with functional domains. Grawe A, Ranglack J, Weyrich A, Stein V. Nucleic Acids Res. 2020 Jan 11. pii: 5700546. doi: 10.1093/nar/gkz1210. PubMed 31925441.
Backbone
  Vector backbone: pL2
  Vector type: Synthetic Biology
Growth in bacteria
  Bacterial resistance: Kanamycin, 50 μg/mL
  Growth temperature: 37°C
  Growth strain: DH5alpha
  Copy number: High Copy
Gene/Insert
  Gene/Insert name: (GGS)2G (alt names: Flexible: GS-rich Linker (7); GS7)
  Species: Synthetic
  Cloning method: Unknown
Terms and licenses: Academic/Nonprofit Terms; Industry Terms: Not Available to Industry
How to cite: pL2-(GGS)2G was a gift from Viktor Stein (Addgene plasmid # 137097 ; http://n2t.net/addgene:137097 ; RRID:Addgene_137097)
