[The description below was written by a language model from this plasmid's Addgene catalogue record and pLannotate feature annotations shown in this document.]
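Description:
pL2-(GGS)2G is a small (about 2 kb) bacterial cloning plasmid classed as a synthetic biology vector and built on the pL2 backbone. It serves as a linker donor in the iFLinkC (iterative functional linker cloning) system. Its payload is a synthetic sequence encoding a seven-residue flexible, glycine/serine-rich peptide linker, (GGS)2G, also referred to as GS7. The plasmid is maintained in E. coli at high copy number through a ColE1/pUC-type origin of replication, and it is selected with kanamycin via a full-length KanR gene encoding the aminoglycoside phosphotransferase aph(3')-Ia.

The automated feature table picks up only backbone elements: the origin, KanR, and short fragments resembling the RSF origin, rop and the AmpR promoter. These fragments are partial matches and are unlikely to be functional parts in their own right. The linker insert itself is too short to have been annotated, so its exact position and the flanking cloning sites used for assembly are not given in the record, and the cloning method is listed as unknown. No promoter driving expression of the insert is recorded, which fits a storage or parts plasmid rather than an expression vector.

According to its stated purpose, the construct is one member of a linker collection. These linkers are combinatorially assembled and recombined with functional protein domains. This allows linkers of different length and flexibility to be tested between the domains of engineered fusion proteins. A short GS-rich linker like this one typically provides a flexible, unstructured connection between adjacent domains.
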