Features (pLannotate 1.2.2; 5 found; start..end, strand, type, name):
     36..95      +  rep_origin     RSF ori (fragment): Plasmids containing the RSF 1030 origin of replication can be propagated in E. coli cells that contain additional plasmids with compatible origins.
    247..281     -  CDS            rop (fragment): Rop protein, which maintains plasmids at low copy number; rop
    376..433     +  promoter       AmpR promoter (fragment): bla
    442..1257    -  CDS            KanR: aminoglycoside phosphotransferase; aph(3')-Ia; confers resistance to kanamycin in bacteria or G418 (Geneticin®) in eukaryotes
   1385..1972    +  rep_origin     ori: high-copy-number ColE1/pMB1/pBR322/pUC origin of replication
>Addgene plasmid #137097 | pL2-(GGS)2G | addgene full sequence | sequence record 272214 | Addgene NGS Result
GCGGCCTTTTTACGGTTCCTGGCCTTTTGCTGGCCTTTTGCTCACATGTTCTTTCCTGCGTTATCCCCTG
ATTCTGTGGATAACCGTATTACCGCCAATTGGCTCGCCGCAGCCGAACGACCGAGCGCAGCGAGTCACCC
GAAGACCATTTTGGACGCCAGCAGTGGGTGGATCCGGAGGTAGCGGGCATTGCATCCAGCCCCGAGCAAA
AGGAGACCCCTGACTAGTCTCCGGGAGCTGCATGTGTCAGAGGTTTTCACCGTCATCACCGAAACGCGCG
ACACGAAAGGGCCTCGTGATACGCCTATTTTTATAGGTTAATGTCATGATAATAATGGTTTCTTAGACGT
CAGGTGGCCTTTTCGGGGAAATGTGCGCGGAACCCCTATTTGTTTATTTTTCTAAATACATTCAAATATG
TATCCGCTCATGAATTAATTCTTAGAAAAACTCATCGAGCATCAAATGAAACTGCAATTTATTCATATCA
GGATTATCAATACCATATTTTTGAAAAAGCCGTTTCTGTAATGAAGGAGAAAACTCACCGAGGCAGTTCC
ATAGGATGGCAAGATCCTGGTATCGGTCTGCGATTCCGACTCGTCCAACATCAATACAACCTATTAATTT
CCCCTCGTCAAAAATAAGGTTATCAAGTGAGAAATCACCATGAGTGACGACTGAATCCGGTGAGAATGGC
AAAAGTTTATGCATTTCTTTCCAGACTTGTTCAACAGGCCAGCCATTACGCTCGTCATCAAAATCACTCG
CATCAACCAAACCGTTATTCATTCGTGATTGCGCCTGAGCCAGACGAAATACGCGGTCGCTGTTAAAAGG
ACAATTACAAACAGGAATCGAATGCAACCGGCGCAGGAACACCGCCAGCGCATCAACAATATTTTCACCT
GAATCAGGATATTCTTCTAATACCTGGAATGCTGTTTTCCCTGGGATCGCCGTGGTGAGTAACCATGCAT
CATCAGGAGTACGGATAAAATGCTTGATGGTCGGAAGAGGCATAAATTCCGTCAGCCAGTTTAGTCTGAC
CATCTCATCTGTAACATCATTGGCAACGCTACCTTTGCCATGTTTCAGAAACAACTCTGGCGCATCGGGC
TTCCCATACAATCGATAGATTGTCGCACCTGATTGCCCGACATTATCGCGAGCCCATTTATACCCATATA
AATCAGCATCCATGTTGGAATTTAATCGCGGCCTAGAGCAAGACGTTTCCCGTTGAATATGGCTCATAAC
ACCCCTTGTATTACTGTTTATGTAAGCAGACAGTTTTATTGTGAATTCTCATGACCAAAATCCCTTAACG
TGAGTTTTCGTTCCACTGAGCGTCAGACCCCGTAGAAAAGATCAAAGGATCTTCTTGAGATCCTTTTTTT
CTGCGCGTAATCTGCTGCTTGCAAACAAAAAAACCACCGCTACCAGCGGTGGTTTGTTTGCCGGATCAAG
AGCTACCAACTCTTTTTCCGAAGGTAACTGGCTTCAGCAGAGCGCAGATACCAAATACTGTTCTTCTAGT
GTAGCCGTAGTTAGGCCACCACTTCAAGAACTCTGTAGCACCGCCTACATACCTCGCTCTGCTAATCCTG
TTACCAGTGGCTGCTGCCAGTGGCGATAAGTCGTGTCTTACCGGGTTGGACTCAAGACGATAGTTACCGG
ATAAGGCGCAGCGGTCGGGCTGAACGGGGGGTTCGTGCACACAGCCCAGCTTGGAGCGAACGACCTACAC
CGAACTGAGATACCTACAGCGTGAGCTATGAGAAAGCGCCACGCTTCCCGAAGGGAGAAAGGCGGACAGG
TATCCGGTAAGCGGCAGGGTCGGAACAGGAGAGCGCACGAGGGAGCTTCCAGGGGGAAACGCCTGGTATC
TTTATAGTCCTGTCGGGTTTCGCCACCTCTGACTTGAGCGTCGATTTTTGTGATCTCGTCAGGGGGGCGG
AGCCTATGGAAAAACGCCAGCAAC
